>Addgene plasmid #9028 | 1037 pGL3 FasL promoter | addgene partial sequence | sequence record 17638 | 9028 with RVprimer3
GTACCGAGCTCTTACGCGTGCTAGCGTGACAGAGTGAGACTCTGTCTCTATTTAAATAAATAAGTAAATA
AATAAACTGGGCAAACAATGAAAATGAAAACATTGTGAAATACAAAGCAGATCTGCGATCTGCATCTCAA
TTAGTCAGCAACCATAGTCCCGCCCCTAACTCCGCCCATCCCGCCCCTAACTCCGCCCAGTTCCGCCCAT
TCTCCGCCCCATCGCTGACTAATTTTTTTTATTTATGCAGAGGCCGAGGCCGCCTCGGCCTCTGAGCTAT
TCCAGAAGTAGTGAGGAGGCTTTTTTGGAGGCCTAGGCTTTTGCAAAAAGCTTGGCATTCCGGTACTGTT
GGTAAAGCCACCATGGAAGACGCCAAAAACATAAAGAAAGGCCCGGCGCCATTCTATCCGCTGGAAGATG
GAACCGCTGGAGAGCAACTGCATAAGGCTATGAAGAGATACGCCCTGGTTCCTGGAACAATTGCTTTTAC
AGATGCACATATCGAGGTGGACATCACTTACGCTGAGTACTTCGAAATGTCCGTTCGGTTGGCAGAAGCT
ATGAAACGATATGGGCTGAATACAAATCACAGAATCGTCGTATGCAGTGAAAACTCTCTTCAATTCTTTA
TGCCGGTGTTGGGCGCGTTATTTATCGGAGTTGCAGTTGCGCCCGCGAACGACATTTATAATGAACGTGA
ATTGCTCAACAGTATGGGCATTTCGCAGCCTACCGTGGTGTTCGTTTCCAAAAAGGGGTTGCAAAAAATT
TTGAACGTGCAAAAAAAGCTCCCAATCATCCAAAAAATTATTATCATGGATTCTAAAACGGATTACCAGG
GATTTCAGTCGATGTACACGTTCGTCACATCTCATCTACCTCCC
