[The description below was written by a language model from this plasmid's Addgene catalogue record.]
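Description:
1037 pGL3 FasL promoter is a mammalian luciferase reporter plasmid built on the pGL3-promoter backbone (about 5 kb without insert). It is propagated in E. coli as a high-copy plasmid under ampicillin selection. The pGL3-promoter vector is a standard reporter backbone in which a firefly luciferase coding sequence sits downstream of a minimal SV40 promoter, with a multiple cloning site just upstream so that candidate regulatory elements can be tested for their ability to modulate transcription. No feature table accompanies the record, so the backbone elements are inferred from the named vector rather than from an annotated sequence.

The insert is a roughly 100 bp fragment of the human Fas ligand (FASLG) promoter containing its forkhead transcription factor binding site. It was assembled from a pair of annealed synthetic oligonucleotides and ligated between the NheI and BglII sites, both of which remain intact. Although the catalogue lists luciferase as a C-terminal tag, the insert is a regulatory element rather than a coding sequence, so luciferase here acts as the transcriptional readout and not as a protein fusion partner. Because the fragment lies upstream of the backbone's basal promoter, luciferase output reflects the enhancer-like activity conferred by the forkhead site rather than the activity of the full native FasL promoter.

The construct is suited to transient transfection assays in mammalian cells that measure forkhead-dependent transcriptional activation. The associated publication concerns forkhead factors as effectors of cell death and cell cycle arrest downstream of PTEN, consistent with use of this reporter to monitor forkhead activity in that signalling context.
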