Addgene plasmid #9028: 1037 pGL3 FasL promoter
Depositing lab: William Sellers. Depositing organization: Dana-Farber Cancer Institute. Publication: Forkhead transcription factors are critical effectors of cell death and cell cycle arrest downstream of PTEN. Nakamura N, Ramaswamy S, Vazquez F, Signoretti S, Loda M, Sellers WR. Mol Cell Biol. 2000 Dec . 20(23):8969-82. 10.1128/MCB.20.23.8969-8982.2000 PubMed 11073996.
Backbone
  Vector backbone: pGL3 promoter
  Backbone size w/o insert (bp): 5010
  Vector type: Mammalian Expression, Luciferase
Growth in bacteria
  Bacterial resistance: Ampicillin, 100 μg/mL
  Growth temperature: 37°C
  Growth strain: DH5alpha
  Copy number: High Copy
Gene/Insert
  Gene/Insert name: Fas ligand promoter
  Species: H. sapiens (human)
  Insert size (bp): 100
  Entrez Gene: FASLG (a.k.a. ALPS1B, APT1LG1, APTL, CD178, CD95-L, CD95L, FASL, TNFSF6, TNLG1A)
  Tag / fusion protein: luciferase (C terminal on backbone)
  Cloning method: Restriction Enzyme; 5′ cloning site NheI (not destroyed); 3′ cloning site BglII (not destroyed)
  Sequencing primers: 5′ RVprimer3
Terms and licenses: Academic/Nonprofit Terms; Industry Terms: Not Available to Industry
Depositor comments: Oligonucleotides 5'-GCGCGCTAGCGTGACAGAGTGAGACTCTGTCTCTATTTAAATAAATAAGTAAATAAATAAAC-3' and 5'-GGGG AGATCTGCTTTGTATTTCACAATGTTTTCATTTTCATTGTTTGCCCAG TTTATTTATTT-3', containing the forkhead site of the FasL promoter, were phosphorylated, annealed, and ligated to pGL3-promoter restricted with BglII and NheI to give pGL3-promoter-FasL.
How to cite: 1037 pGL3 FasL promoter was a gift from William Sellers (Addgene plasmid # 9028 ; http://n2t.net/addgene:9028 ; RRID:Addgene_9028)
